>Addgene plasmid #190976 | PM18033-PLS-KP2_rpoA-U | addgene full sequence | sequence record 375936 | Addgene NGS Result
AGATCTTCAATATTGGCCATTAGCCATATTATTCATTGGTTATATAGCATAAATCAATATTGGCTATTGG
CCATTGCATACGTTGTATCTATATCATAATATGTACATTTATATTGGCTCATGTCCAATATGACCGCCAT
GTTGTCTTAGAGTCATCCTCATCGTCGGACGGCATTGATTATTGACTAGTTATTAATAGTAATCAATTAC
GGGGTCATTAGTTCATAGCCCATATATGGAGTTCCGCGTTACATAACTTACGGTAAATGGCCCGCCTGGC
TGACCGCCCAACGACCCCCGCCCATTGACGTCAATAATGACGTATGTTCCCATAGTAACGCCAATAGGGA
CTTTCCATTGACGTCAATGGGTGGAGTATTTACGGTAAACTGCCCACTTGGCAGTACATCAAGTGTATCA
TATGCCAAGTCCGCCCCCTATTGACGTCAATGACGGTAAATGGCCCGCCTGGCATTATGCCCAGTACATG
ACCTTACGGGACTTTCCTACTTGGCAGTACATCTACGTATTAGTCATCGCTATTACCATGGTGATGCGGT
TTTGGCAGTACACCAATGGGCGTGGATAGCGGTTTGACTCACGGGGATTTCCAAGTCTCCACCCCATTGA
CGTCAATGGGAGTTTGTTTTGGCACCAAAATCAACGGGACTTTCCAAAATGTCGTAATAACCCCGCCCCG
TTGACGCAAATGGGCGGTAGGCGTGTACGGTGGGAGGTCTATATAAGCAGAGCTCGTTTAGTGAACCGTC
AGATCACTAGAAGCTTTATTGCGGTAGTTTATCACAGTTAAATTGCTAACGCAGTCAGTGCTTCTGACAC
AACAGTCTCGAACTTAAGCTGCAGAAGTTGGTCGTGAGGCACTGGGCAGGTAAGTATCAAGGTTACAAGA
CAGGTTTAAGGAGACCAATAGAAACTGGGCTTGTCGAGACAGAGATGACTCTTGCGTTTCTGATAGGCAC
CTATTGGTCTTACTGACATCCACTTTGCCTTTCTCTCCACAGGTGTCCACTCCCAGTTCAATTACACACG
CACCATGGCGCACCATCATCATCATCATTCTTCTGGTGAGAATCTTTATTTTCAGGGCGCCATGGGTAAT
TCTGTTGTCACATGGAATTCCATGATTAGGGGCTACGCTAGAAGCGGCCAGCCCGAGGAAGCTCTGAGCC
TCTTCTCCCAGATGAGAAGGAGCGGCATCAAGCCCGATAGCTATACCTTCCCCTTCGTGCTGAAGGCTTG
CGCTTCTCTGAGCAGCCTCGAGGAAGGAAAACAAATCCACGCCCACGTCATTAAATCCGGCTTCGAGTCC
GATGTCTACGTGCAGAGCTCCCTCATTGATATGTACGCCAAGTGCGGATCTCTGGAGGACGCCAGAAAAG
TGTTTGACGAGATGCCCGAGAGGAATGTCGTGAGCTGGAACGCTATGATCAGCGGCTATGCCCAGAATGG
ACAATCCGAAGAAGCTCTGGAGCTGTTTAGAGAGATGCAGAAAGAGGGCATCAAGCCTTCCGAGTTTACC
TTTTGCTCCGTGCTGAAGGCTTGCGCCTCTCTGGGATCTCTGGAGATGGGCAAGCAAATTCACGGCTATG
TGATCAAGTCCGGCTTTGAGTCCATCGTGTTCGTGGGAAACGCCCTCATTGACATGTATGCCAAGTGCGG
CTCTCTGGAGGATGCTAGAAAGGTCTTTGATGAGATGCCCGAAAGGACCGTTGTGAGCTGGACCGCCATG
ATCTCCGGATACGCCCAGAACGGACAGAGCGAGGAGGCCCTCGAGCTCTTCAGAGAGATGCAGAGGGAGG
GCGTGAAACCCGACGAAGTGACACTGCCTTCCGTGCTCTCCGCTTGCGCCAATCTGGGCGCTCTGGAGCA
AGGCAAACAGATCCATGCCTACGTCATCAAGAACGGCTTTGAATCCGATGTGTTTGTGGGCTCCGCTCTG
ATCGACATGTACGCTAAATGCGGCTCCATCGAGGAGGCTAGGAAAGTGTTCGATGAAATGCCCGAGAAAG
ACGTGGTGACTTGGAACGCTATGATCAACGGTTATGGCCAATCTAACGAAGGGCATAAAGCCATCGAATG
CTTCCAGGAGATGTTGCAGGACGGGGTGCAGCCTAGCGAGACAACATTCACATGTCTCCTCGTCGCCTGT
TCTCACGAAGGCCTCGTGAACGAAGGACGCCAATACTTTAAGGCCATGGTGGAGGAACACGGAATCATGC
CTCGCGTGGAACATTACGGGTGTATGGTTGACCTGCTCGGTAGGGCCGGCTATCTGGATGAGGCCGAAAA
GATGCTGCTGTCCTTTGAGAGCAATGATGTGGGATTCGGTTCCCTCCTTAACGCTTGCCGCTCCCACGGC
GACATAGAACGGGGCACACGCTGTTTTGAAAGCCTGGTCCGCCTCGACCCTCAGTCTGCTAGCGCCTACG
TACTTATGGCCAATATATACGCAGATGCCGGTCGGTGGACTGATGTGGACAGGATCGAGAGACTGCGGAA
GTCAGCGGGCGCATCCAAAAAACCCGCGGTGGCAGGCATCGAAGTCGACAGGCACGTGCACACCTTTGTC
GTCGGGGAAGAAAGGGGCGACATTAGCTGTAAAGTAAGGTCTATGAATACGCGGCTGAAAGAGGAGGGAG
GCCATGTGCCGCATACCGAGCTGGTGCTTAAACCACTGTCCGAGAAGGAGAAGGAGGACGAGCTGTGCGG
GCATGCTGAGAAGTTGGCACTGGCTTATGGACTTCTGAATACTCCCGATGGGACCCCCTTGTTGGTCACC
AAGAATCTGCGGATGTGCAGAGACTGCCACAGTTCAACCGAGATTATGTCAAGAATTGAGAAGCGAGAGA
TTGTTGTTAGAGATGCACACCGAGTTCACAGATTCGTTGATGGGAGTTGCAGTTGCGGAGGACGACCATA
ACTCGAGAAATAGAAGGAACATGTATTACACGTGCAAAATTTGAGAGCTAGCAGCGAGCAGACATGATAA
GATACATTGATGAGTTTGGACAAACCACAACTAGAATGCAGTGAAAAAAATGCTTTATTTGTGAAATTTG
TGATGCTATTGCTTTATTTGTAACCATTATAAGCTGCAATAAACAAGTTAACAACAACAATTGCACTGGT
TCATTTTATGTTTCAGGTTCAGGGGGAGGTGTGGGAGGTTTTTTAAAGCAAGTAAAACCTCTACAAATGT
GGTAAAATCGATAAGGATCCAGGTGGCACTTTTCGGGGAAATGTGCGCGGAACCCCTATTTGTTTATTTT
TCTAAATACATTCAAATATGTATCCGCTCATGAGACAATAACCCTGATAAATGCTTCAATAATATTGAAA
AAGGAAGAGTATGAGTATTCAACATTTCCGTGTCGCCCTTATTCCCTTTTTTGCGGCATTTTGCCTTCCT
GTTTTTGCTCACCCAGAAACGCTGGTGAAAGTAAAAGATGCTGAAGATCAGTTGGGTGCACGAGTGGGTT
ACATCGAACTGGATCTCAACAGCGGTAAGATCCTTGAGAGTTTTCGCCCCGAAGAACGTTTTCCAATGAT
GAGCACTTTTAAAGTTCTGCTATGTGGCGCGGTATTATCCCGTATTGACGCCGGGCAAGAGCAACTCGGT
CGCCGCATACACTATTCTCAGAATGACTTGGTTGAGTACTCACCAGTCACAGAAAAGCATCTTACGGATG
GCATGACAGTAAGAGAATTATGCAGTGCTGCCATAACCATGAGTGATAACACTGCGGCCAACTTACTTCT
GACAACGATCGGAGGACCGAAGGAGCTAACCGCTTTTTTGCACAACATGGGGGATCATGTAACTCGCCTT
GATCGTTGGGAACCGGAGCTGAATGAAGCCATACCAAACGACGAGCGTGACACCACGATGCCTGTAGCAA
TGGCAACAACGTTGCGCAAACTATTAACTGGCGAACTACTTACTCTAGCTTCCCGGCAACAATTAATAGA
CTGGATGGAGGCGGATAAAGTTGCAGGACCACTTCTGCGCTCGGCCCTTCCGGCTGGCTGGTTTATTGCT
GATAAATCTGGAGCCGGTGAGCGTGGGTCTCGCGGTATCATTGCAGCACTGGGGCCAGATGGTAAGCCCT
CCCGTATCGTAGTTATCTACACGACGGGGAGTCAGGCAACTATGGATGAACGAAATAGACAGATCGCTGA
GATAGGTGCCTCACTGATTAAGCATTGGTAACTGTCAGACCAAGTTTACTCATATATACTTTAGATTGAT
TTAAAACTTCATTTTTAATTTAAAAGGATCTAGGTGAAGATCCTTTTTGATAATCTCATGACCAAAATCC
CTTAACGTGAGTTTTCGTTCCACTGAGCGTCAGACCCCGTAGAAAAGATCAAAGGATCTTCTTGAGATCC
TTTTTTTCTGCGCGTAATCTGCTGCTTGCAAACAAAAAAACCACCGCTACCAGCGGTGGTTTGTTTGCCG
GATCAAGAGCTACCAACTCTTTTTCCGAAGGTAACTGGCTTCAGCAGAGCGCAGATACCAAATACTGTTC
TTCTAGTGTAGCCGTAGTTAGGCCACCACTTCAAGAACTCTGTAGCACCGCCTACATACCTCGCTCTGCT
AATCCTGTTACCAGTGGCTGCTGCCAGTGGCGATAAGTCGTGTCTTACCGGGTTGGACTCAAGACGATAG
TTACCGGATAAGGCGCAGCGGTCGGGCTGAACGGGGGGTTCGTGCACACAGCCCAGCTTGGAGCGAACGA
CCTACACCGAACTGAGATACCTACAGCGTGAGCTATGAGAAAGCGCCACGCTTCCCGAAGGGAGAAAGGC
GGACAGGTATCCGGTAAGCGGCAGGGTCGGAACAGGAGAGCGCACGAGGGAGCTTCCAGGGGGAAACGCC
TGGTATCTTTATAGTCCTGTCGGGTTTCGCCACCTCTGACTTGAGCGTCGATTTTTGTGATGCTCGTCAG
GGGGGCGGAGCCTATGGAAAAACGCCAGCAACGCGGCCTTTTTACGGTTCCTGGCCTTTTGCTGGCCTTT
TGCTCACATGGCTCGAC
Features (pLannotate 1.2.2; 10 found; start..end, strand, type, name):
    173..550     +  enhancer       CMV enhancer: human cytomegalovirus immediate early enhancer
    552..751     +  promoter       CMV promoter: human cytomegalovirus (CMV) immediate early promoter
    890..1022    +  intron         chimeric intron: chimera between introns from human β-globin and immunoglobulin heavy chain genes
   1088..1107    +  CDS            capTEV™ (fragment): composite tag for in vivo biotinylation, TEV protease cleavage, and 6xHis tagging
   1814..2599    +  CDS            PCMP-E15 (fragment): PP185_ARATH - Experimental evidence at transcript level: Swiss-Prot protein existence level 2. From Arabidopsis thaliana (Mouse-ear cress).
   3008..3129    -  polyA_signal   SV40 poly(A) signal: SV40 polyadenylation signal
   3156..3224    -  CDS            large T antigen (fragment): large T antigen from SV40 (simian virus 40)
   3266..3370    +  promoter       AmpR promoter: bla
   3371..4231    +  CDS            AmpR: β-lactamase; bla; confers resistance to ampicillin, carbenicillin, and related antibiotics
   4402..4990    +  rep_origin     ori: high-copy-number ColE1/pMB1/pBR322/pUC origin of replication
