[The description below was written by a language model from this plasmid's Addgene catalogue record and pLannotate feature annotations shown in this document.]
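Description:
PM18033-PLS-KP2_rpoA-U is a 5,057-nt mammalian expression plasmid built on the PM18033 backbone and designed to test RNA editing in human cells. It is propagated in E. coli as a high-copy plasmid through a ColE1/pUC-type origin and is selected with ampicillin via the β-lactamase gene under its own bla promoter. No mammalian selection marker appears in the feature table, which is consistent with transient transfection, although the record does not say so explicitly.

The expression cassette consists of the human cytomegalovirus immediate-early enhancer and promoter, followed by a chimeric β-globin/immunoglobulin heavy chain intron, which generally improves transcript processing and expression. Downstream lies the synthetic PLS-KP2 open reading frame with an N-terminal His tag. The short "capTEV" fragment annotated near the start of the coding region most likely reflects this 6xHis stretch rather than a full composite tag. PLS-KP2 is a designer pentatricopeptide repeat (PPR) protein of the PLS class carrying a DYW-type editing domain. The automated hit to the Arabidopsis PPR protein PCMP-E15 probably reflects sequence similarity of the synthetic repeats to natural plant PPR proteins. An SV40 polyadenylation signal, annotated on the reverse strand together with a small large T antigen fragment, follows the insert.

According to the stated purpose, the construct is used to measure the U-to-C editing activity of KP2 on the Arabidopsis rpoA editing site. The "rpoA-U" suffix suggests that a target sequence bearing a U at the editing position is carried on the same plasmid, but this element is not annotated and its location is not stated in the record.
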