Addgene plasmid #190976: PM18033-PLS-KP2_rpoA-U
Purpose: Test the U-to-C editing activity of KP2 on AtrpoA editing site, in human cells
Depositing lab: Bernard Gutmann. Depositing organization: EditForce, Inc. Publication: U-to-C RNA editing by synthetic PPR-DYW proteins in bacteria and human culture cells. Ichinose M, Kawabata M, Akaiwa Y, Shimajiri Y, Nakamura I, Tamai T, Nakamura T, Yagi Y, Gutmann B. Commun Biol. 2022 Sep 15;5(1):968. doi: 10.1038/s42003-022-03927-3. PubMed 36109586.
Backbone
  Vector backbone: PM18033
  Vector type: Mammalian Expression
Growth in bacteria
  Bacterial resistance: Ampicillin, 100 μg/mL
  Growth temperature: 37°C
  Growth strain: DH5alpha
  Copy number: High Copy
Gene/Insert
  Gene/Insert name: PLS-KP2
  Species: Synthetic
  Promoter: CMV
  Tag / fusion protein: His (N terminal on insert)
  Cloning method: Restriction Enzyme; 5′ cloning site Unknown (unknown if destroyed); 3′ cloning site Unknown (unknown if destroyed)
Terms and licenses: Academic/Nonprofit Terms; Industry Terms: Not Available to Industry
How to cite: PM18033-PLS-KP2_rpoA-U was a gift from Bernard Gutmann (Addgene plasmid # 190976 ; http://n2t.net/addgene:190976 ; RRID:Addgene_190976)
